Addgene plasmid #213709: pCRISPR/eCas9-GPIBY55
Purpose: To express a single-guide RNA under a U6 promoter, accompanied by the expression of eCas9 and the affinity sorting tag TST-EGFP-GPIBY55 under separate promoters.
Depositing lab: Qilai Huang. Depositing organization: Shandong University. Publication: A Gene Transfer-Positive Cell Sorting System Utilizing Membrane-Anchoring Affinity Tag. Yang L, Cui L, Ma S, Zuo Q, Huang Q. Front Bioeng Biotechnol. 2022 Jun 16;10:930966. doi: 10.3389/fbioe.2022.930966. eCollection 2022. PubMed 35782508.
Backbone
  Vector backbone: pX330-U6-Chimeric_BB-CBh-hSpCas9
  Vector type: Mammalian Expression, CRISPR
Growth in bacteria
  Bacterial resistance: Ampicillin, 100 μg/mL
  Growth temperature: 37°C
  Growth strain: DH5alpha
  Copy number: High Copy
Gene/Insert
  Gene/Insert name: EGFP
  gRNA/shRNA sequence: Unspecified
  Species: H. sapiens (human)
  Promoter: CMV
  Tag / fusion protein: 3XFLAG (N terminal on insert); Twin-strep-tag (C terminal on insert)
  Cloning method: Restriction Enzyme; 5′ cloning site NotI (destroyed during cloning); 3′ cloning site NotI (destroyed during cloning)
Resource information
  A portion of this plasmid was derived from a plasmid made by: Contain sequence amplified from the pX330-U6-Chimeric_BB-CBh-hSpCas9 (Addgene plasmid #42230).
Terms and licenses: Academic/Nonprofit Terms; Industry Terms: Not Available to Industry
How to cite: pCRISPR/eCas9-GPIBY55 was a gift from Qilai Huang (Addgene plasmid # 213709 ; http://n2t.net/addgene:213709 ; RRID:Addgene_213709)
