[The description below was written by a language model from this plasmid's Addgene catalogue record and pLannotate feature annotations shown in this document.]
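Description:
pCRISPR/eCas9-GPIBY55 is an all-in-one mammalian CRISPR expression plasmid of about 10.4 kb, built on the pX330-U6-Chimeric_BB-CBh-hSpCas9 backbone. It is propagated in E. coli as a high-copy plasmid through a ColE1/pUC-type origin with ampicillin selection (AmpR). It also carries an f1 origin and a single annotated AAV2 ITR, presumably inherited from the parental vector.

The plasmid holds three independent expression units. A human U6 RNA polymerase III promoter sits upstream of the S. pyogenes gRNA scaffold. The record lists the guide sequence as unspecified, so this appears to be the empty vector into which a user's spacer is cloned. The second unit consists of a CMV enhancer and a hybrid chicken β-actin/MVM intron, consistent with the CBh promoter named in the backbone. It drives S. pyogenes Cas9, described in the record as eCas9, with a C-terminal nucleoplasmin NLS and a bGH polyadenylation signal. The catalogue also lists a 3XFLAG tag, but the feature table does not annotate one.

The third unit, inserted at a NotI site that was destroyed during cloning, uses a full CMV enhancer/promoter to express the affinity sorting tag TST-EGFP-GPIBY55 and ends in an SV40 poly(A) signal. In this tag, an N-terminal fragment of human CD160 (BY55), probably its signal peptide, is followed by a Twin-Strep-tag and EGFP. A C-terminal CD160 fragment then supplies the GPI-anchoring signal, as the construct name indicates. The fusion should therefore be displayed on the outer cell surface.

Transfected cells can be identified by green fluorescence and captured through binding of the exposed tag to Strep-Tactin. This allows cells that received the gene-editing plasmid to be enriched by affinity sorting.
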