Features (pLannotate 1.2.2; 26 found; start..end, strand, type, name):
      1..241     +  promoter       U6 promoter: RNA polymerase III promoter for human U6 snRNA
    268..343     +  misc_RNA       gRNA scaffold: guide RNA scaffold for the Streptococcus pyogenes CRISPR/Cas9 system
    350..393     +  misc_RNA       gRNA scaffold (fragment): guide RNA scaffold for the Streptococcus pyogenes CRISPR/Cas9 system
    440..725     +  enhancer       CMV enhancer: human cytomegalovirus immediate early enhancer; contains an 18-bp deletion relative to the standard CMV enhancer
    984..1211    +  intron         hybrid intron: hybrid between chicken β-actin (CBA) and minute virus of mice (MMV) introns (Gray et al., 2011)
   1349..2950    +  CDS            Cas9(N): N-terminal portion of Streptococcus pyogenes Cas9 (Zetsche et al., 2015)
   2951..5449    +  CDS            Cas9(C): C-terminal portion of Streptococcus pyogenes Cas9 (Zetsche et al., 2015)
   5450..5497    +  CDS            nucleoplasmin NLS: bipartite nuclear localization signal from nucleoplasmin
   5531..5642    +  polyA_signal   bGH poly(A) signal: bovine growth hormone polyadenylation signal
   5802..6105    +  enhancer       CMV enhancer: human cytomegalovirus immediate early enhancer
   6106..6309    +  promoter       CMV promoter: human cytomegalovirus (CMV) immediate early promoter
   6350..6424    +  CDS            CD160 (fragment): BY55_HUMAN - Also known as BY55 From Homo sapiens (Human).
   6431..6454    +  CDS            Twin-Strep-tag (fragment): two Strep-Tag®II moieties connected by a linker for enhanced binding to Strep-Tactin®, an engineered form of streptavidin (Schmidt et al., 2013)
   6527..7243    +  CDS            EGFP: EGFP is a basic (constitutively fluorescent) green fluorescent protein published in 1996, derived from Aequorea victoria. It is reported to be a rapidly-maturing weak dimer with moderate acid sensitivity.
   7262..7369    +  CDS            CD160 (fragment): BY55_HUMAN - Also known as BY55 From Homo sapiens (Human).
   7373..7429    +  misc_feature   MCS: multiple cloning site
   7446..7530    +  CDS            large T antigen (fragment): large T antigen from SV40 (simian virus 40)
   7553..7674    +  polyA_signal   SV40 poly(A) signal: SV40 polyadenylation signal
   7687..7827    +  repeat_region  AAV2 ITR: inverted terminal repeat of adeno-associated virus serotype 2 inverted
   7832..7883    -  misc_feature   bom (fragment): basis of mobility region from pBR322
   7902..8357    +  rep_origin     f1 ori (sequence partly withheld): f1 bacteriophage origin of replication; arrow indicates direction of (+) strand synthesis
   8358..8407    -  misc_feature   bom (fragment): basis of mobility region from pBR322
   8509..8544    -  CDS            rop (fragment): Rop protein, which maintains plasmids at low copy number; rop
   8639..8743    +  promoter       AmpR promoter: bla
   8744..9604    +  CDS            AmpR: β-lactamase; bla; confers resistance to ampicillin, carbenicillin, and related antibiotics
   9775..10363   +  rep_origin     ori: high-copy-number ColE1/pMB1/pBR322/pUC origin of replication
>Addgene plasmid #213709 | pCRISPR/eCas9-GPIBY55 | addgene full sequence | sequence record 422949 | Addgene NGS Result
GAGGGCCTATTTCCCATGATTCCTTCATATTTGCATATACGATACAAGGCTGTTAGAGAGATAATTGGAA
TTAATTTGACTGTAAACACAAAGATATTAGTACAAAATACGTGACGTAGAAAGTAATAATTTCTTGGGTA
GTTTGCAGTTTTAAAATTATGTTTTAAAATGGACTATCATATGCTTACCGTAACTTGAAAGTATTTCGAT
TTCTTGGCTTTATATATCTTGTGGAAAGGACGAAACACCGGGTCTTCGAGAAGACCTGTTTTAGAGCTAG
AAATAGCAAGTTAAAATAAGGCTAGTCCGTTATCAACTTGAAAAAGTGGCACCGAGTCGGTGCTTTTTTG
TTTTAGAGCTAGAAATAGCAAGTTAAAATAAGGCTAGTCCGTTTTTAGCGCGTGCGCCAATTCTGCAGAC
AAATGGCTCTAGAGGTACCCGTTACATAACTTACGGTAAATGGCCCGCCTGGCTGACCGCCCAACGACCC
CCGCCCATTGACGTCAATAGTAACGCCAATAGGGACTTTCCATTGACGTCAATGGGTGGAGTATTTACGG
TAAACTGCCCACTTGGCAGTACATCAAGTGTATCATATGCCAAGTACGCCCCCTATTGACGTCAATGACG
GTAAATGGCCCGCCTGGCATTGTGCCCAGTACATGACCTTATGGGACTTTCCTACTTGGCAGTACATCTA
CGTATTAGTCATCGCTATTACCATGGTCGAGGTGAGCCCCACGTTCTGCTTCACTCTCCCCATCTCCCCC
CCCTCCCCACCCCCAATTTTGTATTTATTTATTTTTTAATTATTTTGTGCAGCGATGGGGGCGGGGGGGG
GGGGGGGGSGGGGCGRGGGGGGGGGGGGGGSGRGGSGGRGRGGKGSGGSGGCRGCCAATCAGAGCGGCGC
GCTCCGAAAGTTTCCTTTTATGGCGAGGCGGCGGCGGCGGCGGCCCTATAAAAAGCGAAGCGCGCGGCGG
GCGGGAGTCGCTGCGCGCTGCCTTCGCCCCGTGCCCCGCTCCGCCGCCGCCTCGCGCCGCCCGCCCCGGC
TCTGACTGACCGCGTTACTCCCACAGGTGAGCGGGCGGGACGGCCCTTCTCCTCCGGGCTGTAATTAGCT
GAGCAAGAGGTAAGGGTTTAAGGGATGGTTGGTTGGTGGGGTATTAATGTTTAATTACCTGGAGCACCTG
CCTGAAATCACTTTTTTTCAGGTTGGACCGGTGCCACCATGGACTATAAGGACCACGACGGAGACTACAA
GGATCATGATATTGATTACAAAGACGATGACGATAAGATGGCCCCAAAGAAGAAGCGGAAGGTCGGTATC
CACGGAGTCCCAGCAGCCGACAAGAAGTACAGCATCGGCCTGGACATCGGCACCAACTCTGTGGGCTGGG
CCGTGATCACCGACGAGTACAAGGTGCCCAGCAAGAAATTCAAGGTGCTGGGCAACACCGACCGGCACAG
CATCAAGAAGAACCTGATCGGAGCCCTGCTGTTCGACAGCGGCGAAACAGCCGAGGCCACCCGGCTGAAG
AGAACCGCCAGAAGAAGATACACCAGACGGAAGAACCGGATCTGCTATCTGCAAGAGATCTTCAGCAACG
AGATGGCCAAGGTGGACGACAGCTTCTTCCACAGACTGGAAGAGTCCTTCCTGGTGGAAGAGGATAAGAA
GCACGAGCGGCACCCCATCTTCGGCAACATCGTGGACGAGGTGGCCTACCACGAGAAGTACCCCACCATC
TACCACCTGAGAAAGAAACTGGTGGACAGCACCGACAAGGCCGACCTGCGGCTGATCTATCTGGCCCTGG
CCCACATGATCAAGTTCCGGGGCCACTTCCTGATCGAGGGCGACCTGAACCCCGACAACAGCGACGTGGA
CAAGCTGTTCATCCAGCTGGTGCAGACCTACAACCAGCTGTTCGAGGAAAACCCCATCAACGCCAGCGGC
GTGGACGCCAAGGCCATCCTGTCTGCCAGACTGAGCAAGAGCAGACGGCTGGAAAATCTGATCGCCCAGC
TGCCCGGCGAGAAGAAGAATGGCCTGTTCGGAAACCTGATTGCCCTGAGCCTGGGCCTGACCCCCAACTT
CAAGAGCAACTTCGACCTGGCCGAGGATGCCAAACTGCAGCTGAGCAAGGACACCTACGACGACGACCTG
GACAACCTGCTGGCCCAGATCGGCGACCAGTACGCCGACCTGTTTCTGGCCGCCAAGAACCTGTCCGACG
CCATCCTGCTGAGCGACATCCTGAGAGTGAACACCGAGATCACCAAGGCCCCCCTGAGCGCCTCTATGAT
CAAGAGATACGACGAGCACCACCAGGACCTGACCCTGCTGAAAGCTCTCGTGCGGCAGCAGCTGCCTGAG
AAGTACAAAGAGATTTTCTTCGACCAGAGCAAGAACGGCTACGCCGGCTACATTGACGGCGGAGCCAGCC
AGGAAGAGTTCTACAAGTTCATCAAGCCCATCCTGGAAAAGATGGACGGCACCGAGGAACTGCTCGTGAA
GCTGAACAGAGAGGACCTGCTGCGGAAGCAGCGGACCTTCGACAACGGCAGCATCCCCCACCAGATCCAC
CTGGGAGAGCTGCACGCCATTCTGCGGCGGCAGGAAGATTTTTACCCATTCCTGAAGGACAACCGGGAAA
AGATCGAGAAGATCCTGACCTTCCGCATCCCCTACTACGTGGGCCCTCTGGCCAGGGGAAACAGCAGATT
CGCCTGGATGACCAGAAAGAGCGAGGAAACCATCACCCCCTGGAACTTCGAGGAAGTGGTGGACAAGGGC
GCTTCCGCCCAGAGCTTCATCGAGCGGATGACCAACTTCGATAAGAACCTGCCCAACGAGAAGGTGCTGC
CCAAGCACAGCCTGCTGTACGAGTACTTCACCGTGTATAACGAGCTGACCAAAGTGAAATACGTGACCGA
GGGAATGAGAAAGCCCGCCTTCCTGAGCGGCGAGCAGAAAAAGGCCATCGTGGACCTGCTGTTCAAGACC
AACCGGAAAGTGACCGTGAAGCAGCTGAAAGAGGACTACTTCAAGAAAATCGAGTGCTTCGACTCCGTGG
AAATCTCCGGCGTGGAAGATCGGTTCAACGCCTCCCTGGGCACATACCACGATCTGCTGAAAATTATCAA
GGACAAGGACTTCCTGGACAATGAGGAAAACGAGGACATTCTGGAAGATATCGTGCTGACCCTGACACTG
TTTGAGGACAGAGAGATGATCGAGGAACGGCTGAAAACCTATGCCCACCTGTTCGACGACAAAGTGATGA
AGCAGCTGAAGCGGCGGAGATACACCGGCTGGGGCGCGCTGAGCCGGAAGCTGATCAACGGCATCCGGGA
CAAGCAGTCCGGCAAGACAATCCTGGATTTCCTGAAGTCCGACGGCTTCGCCAACAGAAACTTCATGGCG
CTGATCCACGACGACAGCCTGACCTTTAAAGAGGACATCCAGAAAGCCCAGGTGTCCGGCCAGGGCGATA
GCCTGCACGAGCACATTGCCAATCTGGCCGGCAGCCCCGCCATTAAGAAGGGCATCCTGCAGACAGTGAA
GGTGGTGGACGAGCTCGTGAAAGTGATGGGCCGGCACAAGCCCGAGAACATCGTGATCGAAATGGCCAGA
GAGAACCAGACCACCCAGAAGGGACAGAAGAACAGCCGCGAGAGAATGAAGCGGATCGAAGAGGGCATCA
AAGAGCTGGGCAGCCAGATCCTGAAAGAACACCCCGTGGAAAACACCCAGCTGCAGAACGAGAAGCTGTA
CCTGTACTACCTGCAGAATGGGCGGGATATGTACGTGGACCAGGAACTGGACATCAACCGGCTGTCCGAC
TACGATGTGGACCATATCGTGCCTCAGAGCTTTCTGAAGGACGACTCCATCGACAACAAGGTGCTGACCA
GAAGCGACAAGAACCGGGGCAAGAGCGACAACGTGCCCTCCGAAGAGGTCGTGAAGAAGATGAAGAACTA
CTGGCGGCAGCTGCTGAACGCCAAGCTGATTACCCAGAGAAAGTTCGACAATCTGACCAAGGCCGAGAGA
GGCGGCCTGAGCGAACTGGATAAGGCCGGCTTCATCAAGAGACAGCTGGTGGAAACCCGGGCGATCACAA
AGCACGTGGCACAGATCCTGGACTCCCGGATGAACACTAAGTACGACGAGAATGACAAGCTGATCCGGGA
AGTGAAAGTGATCACCCTGAAGTCCAAGCTGGTGTCCGATTTCCGGAAGGATTTCCAGTTTTACAAAGTG
CGCGAGATCAACAACTACCACCACGCCCACGACGCCTACCTGAACGCCGTCGTGGGAACCGCCCTGATCA
AAAAGTACCCTAAGCTGGAAAGCGAGTTCGTGTACGGCGACTACAAGGTGTACGACGTGCGGAAGATGAT
CGCCAAGAGCGAGCAGGAAATCGGCAAGGCTACCGCCAAGTACTTCTTCTACAGCAACATCATGAACTTT
TTCAAGACCGAGATTACCCTGGCCAACGGCGAGATCCGGAAGCGGCCTCTGATCGAGACAAACGGCGAAA
CCGGGGAGATCGTGTGGGATAAGGGCCGGGATTTTGCCACCGTGCGGAAAGTGCTGAGCATGCCCCAAGT
GAATATCGTGAAAAAGACCGAGGTGCAGACAGGCGGCTTCAGCAAAGAGTCTATCCTGCCCAAGAGGAAC
AGCGATAAGCTGATCGCCAGAAAGAAGGACTGGGACCCTAAGAAGTACGGCGGCTTCGATAGCCCCACCG
TGGCCTATTCTGTGCTGGTGGTGGCCAAAGTGGAAAAGGGCAAGTCCAAGAAACTGAAGAGTGTGAAAGA
GCTGCTGGGGATCACCATCATGGAAAGAAGCAGCTTCGAGAAGAATCCCATCGACTTTCTGGAAGCCAAG
GGCTACAAAGAAGTGAAAAAGGACCTGATCATCAAGCTGCCTAAGTACTCCCTGTTCGAGCTGGAAAACG
GCCGGAAGAGAATGCTGGCCTCTGCCGGCGAACTGCAGAAGGGAAACGAACTGGCCCTGCCCTCCAAATA
TGTGAACTTCCTGTACCTGGCCAGCCACTATGAGAAGCTGAAGGGCTCCCCCGAGGATAATGAGCAGAAA
CAGCTGTTTGTGGAACAGCACAAGCACTACCTGGACGAGATCATCGAGCAGATCAGCGAGTTCTCCAAGA
GAGTGATCCTGGCCGACGCTAATCTGGACAAAGTGCTGTCCGCCTACAACAAGCACCGGGATAAGCCCAT
CAGAGAGCAGGCCGAGAATATCATCCACCTGTTTACCCTGACCAATCTGGGAGCCCCTGCCGCCTTCAAG
TACTTTGACACCACCATCGACCGGAAGAGGTACACCAGCACCAAAGAGGTGCTGGACGCCACCCTGATCC
ACCAGAGCATCACCGGCCTGTACGAGACACGGATCGACCTGTCTCAGCTGGGAGGCGACAAAAGGCCGGC
GGCCACGAAAAAGGCCGGCCAGGCAAAAAAGAAAAAGTAAGAATTCCTAGAGCTCGCTGATCAGCCTCGA
CTGTGCCTTCTAGTTGCCAGCCATCTGTTGTTTGCCCCTCCCCCGTGCCTTCCTTGACCCTGGAAGGTGC
CACTCCCACTGTCCTTTCCTAATAAAATGAGGAAATTGCATCGCATTGTCTGAGTAGGTGTCATTCTATT
CTGGGGGGTGGGGTGGGGCAGGACAGCAAGGGGGAGGATTGGGAAGAGAATAGCAGGCATGCTGGGGAGC
GGCCTTATTAATAGTAATCAATTACGGGGTCATTAGTTCATAGCCCATATATGGAGTTCCGCGTTACATA
ACTTACGGTAAATGGCCCGCCTGGCTGACCGCCCAACGACCCCCGCCCATTGACGTCAATAATGACGTAT
GTTCCCATAGTAACGCCAATAGGGACTTTCCATTGACGTCAATGGGTGGAGTATTTACGGTAAACTGCCC
ACTTGGCAGTACATCAAGTGTATCATATGCCAAGTACGCCCCCTATTGACGTCAATGACGGTAAATGGCC
CGCCTGGCATTATGCCCAGTACATGACCTTATGGGACTTTCCTACTTGGCAGTACATCTACGTATTAGTC
ATCGCTATTACCATGGTGATGCGGTTTTGGCAGTACATCAATGGGCGTGGATAGCGGTTTGACTCACGGG
GATTTCCAAGTCTCCACCCCATTGACGTCAATGGGAGTTTGTTTTGGCACCAAAATCAACGGGACTTTCC
AAAATGTCGTAACAACTCCGCCCCATTGACGCAAATGGGCGGTAGGCGTGTACGGTGGGAGGTCTATATA
AGCAGAGCTGGTTTAGTGAACCGTCAGATCCGCTAGCGCTACCGGTACCATGCTGCTGGAGCCTGGCAGA
GGCTGCTGCGCTCTGGCCATCCTGCTGGCCATCGTGGACATCCAGAGCGGAGGCAGCGCCTGGAGCCACC
CTCAGTTCGAGAAAGGAGGAGGCAGCGGCGGCGGAAGCGGAGGCTCCGCTTGGTCCCACCCACAGTTCGA
AAAGCCGGTCGCCACCATGGTGAGCAAGGGCGAGGAGCTGTTCACCGGGGTGGTGCCCATCCTGGTCGAG
CTGGACGGCGACGTAAACGGCCACAAGTTCAGCGTGTCCGGCGAGGGCGAGGGCGATGCCACCTACGGCA
AGCTGACCCTGAAGTTCATCTGCACCACCGGCAAGCTGCCCGTGCCCTGGCCCACCCTCGTGACCACCCT
GACCTACGGCGTGCAGTGCTTCAGCCGCTACCCCGACCACATGAAGCAGCACGACTTCTTCAAGTCCGCC
ATGCCCGAAGGCTACGTCCAGGAGCGCACCATCTTCTTCAAGGACGACGGCAACTACAAGACCCGCGCCG
AGGTGAAGTTCGAGGGCGACACCCTGGTGAACCGCATCGAGCTGAAGGGCATCGACTTCAAGGAGGACGG
CAACATCCTGGGGCACAAGCTGGAGTACAACTACAACAGCCACAACGTCTATATCATGGCCGACAAGCAG
AAGAACGGCATCAAGGTGAACTTCAAGATCCGCCACAACATCGAGGACGGCAGCGTGCAGCTCGCCGACC
ACTACCAGCAGAACACCCCCATCGGCGACGGCCCCGTGCTGCTGCCCGACAACCACTACCTGAGCACCCA
GTCCGCCCTGAGCAAAGACCCCAACGAGAAGCGCGATCACATGGTCCTGCTGGAGTTCGTGACCGCCGCC
GGGATCACTCTCGGCATGGACGAGCTGTACAAGTCCGGCCGGACTCAGATCCGGCAGCACCTGGAGTTCA
GCCACAACGAGGGCACCCTGAGCAGCGGCTTCCTCCAGGAGAAGGTGTGGGTGATGCTGGTGACCAGCCT
GGTGGCTCTCCAGGCCCTGTAGAGATCTCGAGCTCAAGCTTCGAATTCTGCAGTCGACGGTACCGCGGGC
CCGGGATCCACCGGATCTAGATAACTGATCATAATCAGCCATACCACATTTGTAGAGGTTTTACTTGCTT
TAAAAAACCTCCCACACCTCCCCCTGAACCTGAAACATAAAATGAATGCAATTGTTGTTGTTAACTTGTT
TATTGCAGCTTATAATGGTTACAAATAAAGCAATAGCATCACAAATTTCACAAATAAAGCATTTTTTTCA
CTGCATTCTAGTTGTGGTTTGTCCAAACTCATCAATGTATCTTAACGCGTGGCCGCAGGAACCCCTAGTG
ATGGAGTTGGCCACTCCCTCTCTGCGCGCTCGCTCGCTCACTGAGGCCGGGCGACCAAAGGTCGCCCGAC
GCCCGGGCTTTGCCCGGGCGGCCTCAGTGAGCGAGCGAGCGCGCAGCTGCCTGCAGGGGCGCCTGATGCG
GTATTTTCTCCTTACGCATCTGTGCGGTATTTCACACCGCATA
[95 nt withheld, positions 7884-7978]
T
[46 nt withheld, positions 7980-8025]
C
[141 nt withheld, positions 8027-8167]
CCTTTGACGTTGGAGTCCACGTTCTTT
[37 nt withheld, positions 8195-8231]
ACTCTATCTCGGGCTATTCTTTTGATTTATAAGGGATTTTGCCGATTTCGGTCTATTGGTTAAAAAATGA
GCTGATTTAACAAAAATTTAACGCGAATTTTAACAAAATATTAACGTTTACAATTTTATGGTGCACTCTC
AGTACAATCTGCTCTGATGCCGCATAGTTAAGCCAGCCCCGACACCCGCCAACACCCGCTGACGCGCCCT
GACGGGCTTGTCTGCTCCCGGCATCCGCTTACAGACAAGCTGTGACCGTCTCCGGGAGCTGCATGTGTCA
GAGGTTTTCACCGTCATCACCGAAACGCGCGAGACGAAAGGGCCTCGTGATACGCCTATTTTTATAGGTT
AATGTCATGATAATAATGGTTTCTTAGACGTCAGGTGGCACTTTTCGGGGAAATGTGCGCGGAACCCCTA
TTTGTTTATTTTTCTAAATACATTCAAATATGTATCCGCTCATGAGACAATAACCCTGATAAATGCTTCA
ATAATATTGAAAAAGGAAGAGTATGAGTATTCAACATTTCCGTGTCGCCCTTATTCCCTTTTTTGCGGCA
TTTTGCCTTCCTGTTTTTGCTCACCCAGAAACGCTGGTGAAAGTAAAAGATGCTGAAGATCAGTTGGGTG
CACGAGTGGGTTACATCGAACTGGATCTCAACAGCGGTAAGATCCTTGAGAGTTTTCGCCCCGAAGAACG
TTTTCCAATGATGAGCACTTTTAAAGTTCTGCTATGTGGCGCGGTATTATCCCGTATTGACGCCGGGCAA
GAGCAACTCGGTCGCCGCATACACTATTCTCAGAATGACTTGGTTGAGTACTCACCAGTCACAGAAAAGC
ATCTTACGGATGGCATGACAGTAAGAGAATTATGCAGTGCTGCCATAACCATGAGTGATAACACTGCGGC
CAACTTACTTCTGACAACGATCGGAGGACCGAAGGAGCTAACCGCTTTTTTGCACAACATGGGGGATCAT
GTAACTCGCCTTGATCGTTGGGAACCGGAGCTGAATGAAGCCATACCAAACGACGAGCGTGACACCACGA
TGCCTGTAGCAATGGCAACAACGTTGCGCAAACTATTAACTGGCGAACTACTTACTCTAGCTTCCCGGCA
ACAATTAATAGACTGGATGGAGGCGGATAAAGTTGCAGGACCACTTCTGCGCTCGGCCCTTCCGGCTGGC
TGGTTTATTGCTGATAAATCTGGAGCCGGTGAGCGTGGAAGCCGCGGTATCATTGCAGCACTGGGGCCAG
ATGGTAAGCCCTCCCGTATCGTAGTTATCTACACGACGGGGAGTCAGGCAACTATGGATGAACGAAATAG
ACAGATCGCTGAGATAGGTGCCTCACTGATTAAGCATTGGTAACTGTCAGACCAAGTTTACTCATATATA
CTTTAGATTGATTTAAAACTTCATTTTTAATTTAAAAGGATCTAGGTGAAGATCCTTTTTGATAATCTCA
TGACCAAAATCCCTTAACGTGAGTTTTCGTTCCACTGAGCGTCAGACCCCGTAGAAAAGATCAAAGGATC
TTCTTGAGATCCTTTTTTTCTGCGCGTAATCTGCTGCTTGCAAACAAAAAAACCACCGCTACCAGCGGTG
GTTTGTTTGCCGGATCAAGAGCTACCAACTCTTTTTCCGAAGGTAACTGGCTTCAGCAGAGCGCAGATAC
CAAATACTGTTCTTCTAGTGTAGCCGTAGTTAGGCCACCACTTCAAGAACTCTGTAGCACCGCCTACATA
CCTCGCTCTGCTAATCCTGTTACCAGTGGCTGCTGCCAGTGGCGATAAGTCGTGTCTTACCGGGTTGGAC
TCAAGACGATAGTTACCGGATAAGGCGCAGCGGTCGGGCTGAACGGGGGGTTCGTGCACACAGCCCAGCT
TGGAGCGAACGACCTACACCGAACTGAGATACCTACAGCGTGAGCTATGAGAAAGCGCCACGCTTCCCGA
AGGGAGAAAGGCGGACAGGTATCCGGTAAGCGGCAGGGTCGGAACAGGAGAGCGCACGAGGGAGCTTCCA
GGGGGAAACGCCTGGTATCTTTATAGTCCTGTCGGGTTTCGCCACCTCTGACTTGAGCGTCGATTTTTGT
GATGCTCGTCAGGGGGGCGGAGCCTATGGAAAAACGCCAGCAACGCGGCCTTTTTACGGTTCCTGGCCTT
TTGCTGGCCTTTTGCTCACATGT
